Addgene plasmid #159751: pYUU
Purpose: Ubiquitin promoter-controlled expression of 3×FLAG-NLS-zCas9-NLS. Contains gRNA scaffold for insertion of target sequence (U6-26 promoter). Selection of transgenic seeds by YFP fluoresce.
Depositing lab: Wolfgang Lukowitz. Publication: Targeted mutagenesis of the Arabidopsis GROWTH-REGULATING FACTOR (GRF) gene family suggests competition of multiplexed sgRNAs for Cas9 apoprotein. Angulo J, Astin CP, Bauer O , Blash KJ, Bowen NM, Chukwudinma NJ, Dinofrio AS, Faletti DO, Ghulam AM, Gusinde-Duffy CM, Horace KJ, Ingram AM, Isaack KE, Kiser RJ, Kobylanski JS, Long MR, Manning GA, Morales JM, Nguyen KH, Pham RT, Phillips MH, Reel TW, Seo JE, Vo HD, Wukuson AM, Yeary KA, Zheng GY, Lukowitz W. bioRxiv 10.1101/2020.08.16.253203.
Backbone
  Vector backbone: pCambia
  Vector type: Plant Expression, CRISPR
Growth in bacteria
  Bacterial resistance: Kanamycin, 50 μg/mL
  Growth temperature: 37°C
  Growth strain: DH5alpha
  Growth instructions: Confers Kanamycin resistance in Agrobacterium.
  Copy number: High Copy
Gene/Insert
  Gene/Insert name: gRNA scaffold
  Species: Synthetic
Terms and licenses: Academic/Nonprofit Terms; Industry Terms: Not Available to Industry
Depositor comments: Modified from the pHEE401E T-DNA vector described by Wang &al. (2015) Genome Biol 16: 144, doi:10.1186/s13059-015-0715-0: the Hygromycin selection maker of the T-DNA was exchanged with a cassette enabling selection on the basis of YFP-fluorescence in seeds; the egg-cell specific promoter of Cas9 was exchanged with a ubiquitin promoter. Please visit https://www.biorxiv.org/content/10.1101/2020.08.16.253203v1 for BioRxiv preprint
How to cite: pYUU was a gift from Wolfgang Lukowitz (Addgene plasmid # 159751 ; http://n2t.net/addgene:159751 ; RRID:Addgene_159751)
