[The description below was written by a language model from this plasmid's Addgene catalogue record and pLannotate feature annotations shown in this document.]
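Description:
pYUU is a pCambia-based binary T-DNA vector of about 17.4 kb for CRISPR/Cas9 mutagenesis in plants, delivered through Agrobacterium. Outside the T-DNA borders, the backbone carries a high-copy ColE1/pUC-type origin with the pBR322 bom region for propagation in E. coli. It also carries the pVS1 oriV, RepA and StaA functions, which support replication and stable maintenance in Agrobacterium. A KanR (aphA-3) gene provides kanamycin selection in both hosts.

Between the nopaline-type right and left border repeats, the payload combines three units. A ubiquitin promoter drives 3×FLAG-NLS-zCas9-NLS, a Streptococcus pyogenes-derived Cas9 with nuclear localisation signals, terminated by the pea rbcS-E9 terminator. An S. pyogenes gRNA scaffold is designed to receive a target sequence and is expressed from the U6-26 promoter. The automated annotation detects neither the U6-26 nor the ubiquitin promoter, so both are known only from the catalogue description. Just upstream of the scaffold lies a spectinomycin/streptomycin resistance (aadA) segment with integron promoter and gentamicin-gene fragments; it may be a placeholder replaced when a guide is cloned, as in related vectors, but the record does not say so. The third unit is a Citrine YFP coding sequence followed by the CaMV poly(A) signal. It allows transgenic seeds to be identified by fluorescence, although the promoter driving it is not stated.

According to the depositor, pYUU derives from pHEE401E. The hygromycin marker was exchanged for the seed YFP cassette, and the egg-cell-specific Cas9 promoter was replaced with a ubiquitin promoter. The associated work applied it to targeted mutagenesis of the Arabidopsis GRF gene family with multiplexed sgRNAs.
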