Features (pLannotate 1.2.2; 20 found; start..end, strand, type, name):
      1..76      +  misc_RNA       gRNA scaffold: guide RNA scaffold for the Streptococcus pyogenes CRISPR/Cas9 system
   2319..2338    +  CDS            2xFLAG (fragment): two tandem FLAG® epitope tags
   2394..6494    +  CDS            cas9: CAS9_STRP1 - Also known as csn1 From Streptococcus pyogenes serotype M1.
   6552..7184    +  terminator     E9 terminator: terminator and polyadenylation signal from the pea rbcS-E9 gene
   8033..8749    +  CDS            Citrine: Citrine is a basic (constitutively fluorescent) yellow fluorescent protein published in 2001, derived from Aequorea victoria. It has moderate acid sensitivity.
   9005..9179    +  polyA_signal   CaMV poly(A) signal: cauliflower mosaic virus polyadenylation signal
   9257..9281    -  misc_feature   LB T-DNA repeat: left border repeat from nopaline C58 T-DNA
   9706..10500   +  CDS            KanR: aminoglycoside phosphotransferase; aphA-3; confers resistance to kanamycin
  10587..11175   +  rep_origin     ori: high-copy-number ColE1/pMB1/pBR322/pUC origin of replication
  11361..11501   -  misc_feature   bom: basis of mobility region from pBR322
  11603..11642   -  CDS            rop (fragment): Rop protein, which maintains plasmids at low copy number; rop
  11845..12039   -  rep_origin     pVS1 oriV: origin of replication for the Pseudomonas plasmid pVS1 (Heeb et al., 2000)
  12105..13178   -  CDS            pVS1 RepA: replication protein from the Pseudomonas plasmid pVS1 (Heeb et al., 2000)
  13607..14236   -  CDS            pVS1 StaA: stability protein from the Pseudomonas plasmid pVS1 (Heeb et al., 2000)
  14796..15197   -  CDS            Y4CG_SINFN (fragment): Protein inferred from homology: Swiss-Prot protein existence level 3. From Sinorhizobium fredii (strain NBRC 101917 / NGR234).
  15537..15561   -  misc_feature   RB T-DNA repeat: right border repeat from nopaline C58 T-DNA
  15627..15781   -  CDS            lacZα (fragment): LacZα fragment of β-galactosidase; lacZ fragment
  16231..16254   +  promoter       Pc promoter (fragment): intI1 (promoter lies within the coding sequence); class 1 integron promoter
  16430..16486   +  CDS            GmR (fragment): gentamycin acetyltransferase; aacC1; confers resistance to gentamycin
  16497..17284   +  CDS            SmR (fragment): aminoglycoside adenylyltransferase (Murphy, 1985); aadA; confers resistance to spectinomycin and streptomycin
>Addgene plasmid #159751 | pYUU | addgene full sequence | sequence record 313821 | Addgene NGS Result
GTTTTAGAGCTAGAAATAGCAAGTTAAAATAAGGCTAGTCCGTTATCAACTTGAAAAAGTGGCACCGAGT
CGGTGCTTTTTTTTGCAAAATTTTCCAGATCGATTTCTTCTTCCTCTGTTCTTCGGCGTTCAATTTCTGG
GGTTTTCTCTTCGTTTTCTGTAACTGAAACCTAAAATTTGACCTAAAAAAAATCTCAAATAATATGATTC
AGTGGTTTTGTACTTTTCAGTTAGTTGAGTTTTGCAGTTCCGATGAGATAAACCAATACCATGGATACAC
AGTCTAGCTCAACAGAGCTTTTAACCCAAATTGGTACAATAGAATACAACTTTAGATCATAATTCTCAAA
AGAAAGAGATTCCTTAGCTATTCTATCTGCCACTCCATTTCCTTCTCGGCTTGTATGCACAAGCATAAAA
TCCTCAAACTTGCTAAGTAGATACTTTATGTCTTGGATAATTGGATTGAGACTTGACAAGCATAACTTTC
ATGTAACCAAAGACACAAGTTGCTGAGAATCCACCTCAAAAATGATCTTCCTATAATTGAATCGGGATAA
TGACAGCACAGCCCATCTAAGAGCCTCCACTTCTACTTCCAGCACGCTTCTTACTTTTACCACAGCTCTT
GCACCTAACCATAACACCTTCCCTGTATGATCGCGAAGCACCCACCCTAAGCCACATTTTAATCCTTCTG
TTGGCCATGCCCCATCAAAGTTGCACTTAACCCAAGATTGTGGTGGAGCTTCCCATGTTTCTCGTCTGTC
CCGACGGTGTTGTGGTTGGTGCTTTCCTTACATTCTGAGCCTCTTTCCTTCTAATCCACTCATCTGCATC
TTCTTGTGTCCTTACTAATACCTCATTGGTTCCAAATTCCCTCCCTTTAAGCACCAGCTCGTTTCTGTTC
TTCCACAGCCTCCCAAGTATCCAAGGGACTAAAGCCTCCACATTCTTCAGATCAGGATATTCTTGTTTAA
GATGTTGAACTCTATGGAGGTTTGTATGAACTGATGATCTAGGACCGGATAAGTTCCCTTCTTCATAGCG
AACTTATTCAAAGAATGTTTTGTGTATCATTCTTGTTACATTGTTATTAATGAAAAAATATTATTGGTCA
TTGGACTGAACACGAGTGTTAAATATGGACCAGGCCCCAAATAAGATCCATTGATATATGAATTAAATAA
CAAGAATAAATCGAGTCACCAAACCACTTGCCTTTTTTAACGAGACTTGTTCACCAACTTGATACAAAAG
TCATTATCCTATGCAAATCAATAATCATACAAAAATATCCAATAACACTAAAAAATTAAAAGAAATGGAT
AATTTCACAATATGTTATACGATAAAGAAGTTACTTTTCCAAGAAATTCACTGATTTTATAAGCCCACTT
GCATTAGATAAATGGCAAAAAAAAACAAAAAGGAAAAGAAATAAAGCACGAAGAATTCTAGAAAATACGA
AATACGCTTCAATGCAGTGGGACCCACGGTTCAATTATTGCCAATTTTCAGCTCCACCGTATATTTAAAA
AATAAAACGATAATGCTAAAAAAATATAAATCGTAACGATCGTTAAATCTCAACGGCTGGATCTTATGAC
GACCGTTAGAAATTGTGGTTGTCGACGAGTCAGTAATAAACGGCGTCAAAGTGGTTGCAGCCGGCACACA
CGAGTCGTGTTTATCAACTCAAAGCACAAATACTTTTCCTCAACCTAAAAATAAGGCAATTAGCCAAAAA
CAACTTTGCGTGTAAACAACGCTCAATACACGTGTCATTTTATTATTAGCTATTGCTTCACCGCCTTAGC
TTTCTCGTGACCTAGTCGTCCTCGTCTTTTCTTCTTCTTCTTCTATAAAACAATACCCAAAGAGCTCTTC
TTCTTCACAATTCAGATTTCAATTTCTCAAAATCTTAAAAACTTTCTCTCAATTCTCTCTACCGTGATCA
AGGTAAATTTCTGTGTTCCTTATTCTCTCAAAATCTTCGATTTTGTTTTCGTTCGATCCCAATTTCGTAT
ATGTTCTTTGGTTTAGATTCTGTTAATCTTAGATCGAAGACGATTTTCTGGGTTTGATCGTTAGATATCA
TCTTAATTCTCGATTAGGGTTTCATAGATATCATCCGATTTGTTCAAATAATTTGAGTTTTGTCGAATAA
TTACTCTTCGATTTGTGATTTCTATCTAGATCTGGTGTTAGTTTCTAGTTTGTGCGATCGAATTTGTCGA
TTAATCTGAGTTTTTCTGATTAACAGGTTCTAGATGGATTACAAGGACCACGACGGGGATTACAAGGACC
ACGACATTGATTACAAGGATGATGATGACAAGATGGCTCCGAAGAAGAAGAGGAAGGTTGGCATCCACGG
GGTGCCAGCTGCTGACAAGAAGTACTCGATCGGCCTCGATATTGGGACTAACTCTGTTGGCTGGGCCGTG
ATCACCGACGAGTACAAGGTGCCCTCAAAGAAGTTCAAGGTCCTGGGCAACACCGATCGGCATTCCATCA
AGAAGAATCTCATTGGCGCTCTCCTGTTCGACAGCGGCGAGACGGCTGAGGCTACGCGGCTCAAGCGCAC
CGCCCGCAGGCGGTACACGCGCAGGAAGAATCGCATCTGCTACCTGCAGGAGATTTTCTCCAACGAGATG
GCGAAGGTTGACGATTCTTTCTTCCACAGGCTGGAGGAGTCATTCCTCGTGGAGGAGGATAAGAAGCACG
AGCGGCATCCAATCTTCGGCAACATTGTCGACGAGGTTGCCTACCACGAGAAGTACCCTACGATCTACCA
TCTGCGGAAGAAGCTCGTGGACTCCACAGATAAGGCGGACCTCCGCCTGATCTACCTCGCTCTGGCCCAC
ATGATTAAGTTCAGGGGCCATTTCCTGATCGAGGGGGATCTCAACCCGGACAATAGCGATGTTGACAAGC
TGTTCATCCAGCTCGTGCAGACGTACAACCAGCTCTTCGAGGAGAACCCCATTAATGCGTCAGGCGTCGA
CGCGAAGGCTATCCTGTCCGCTAGGCTCTCGAAGTCTCGGCGCCTCGAGAACCTGATCGCCCAGCTGCCG
GGCGAGAAGAAGAACGGCCTGTTCGGGAATCTCATTGCGCTCAGCCTGGGGCTCACGCCCAACTTCAAGT
CGAATTTCGATCTCGCTGAGGACGCCAAGCTGCAGCTCTCCAAGGACACATACGACGATGACCTGGATAA
CCTCCTGGCCCAGATCGGCGATCAGTACGCGGACCTGTTCCTCGCTGCCAAGAATCTGTCGGACGCCATC
CTCCTGTCTGATATTCTCAGGGTGAACACCGAGATTACGAAGGCTCCGCTCTCAGCCTCCATGATCAAGC
GCTACGACGAGCACCATCAGGATCTGACCCTCCTGAAGGCGCTGGTCAGGCAGCAGCTCCCCGAGAAGTA
CAAGGAGATCTTCTTCGATCAGTCGAAGAACGGCTACGCTGGGTACATTGACGGCGGGGCCTCTCAGGAG
GAGTTCTACAAGTTCATCAAGCCGATTCTGGAGAAGATGGACGGCACGGAGGAGCTGCTGGTGAAGCTCA
ATCGCGAGGACCTCCTGAGGAAGCAGCGGACATTCGATAACGGCAGCATCCCACACCAGATTCATCTCGG
GGAGCTGCACGCTATCCTGAGGAGGCAGGAGGACTTCTACCCTTTCCTCAAGGATAACCGCGAGAAGATC
GAGAAGATTCTGACTTTCAGGATCCCGTACTACGTCGGCCCACTCGCTAGGGGCAACTCCCGCTTCGCTT
GGATGACCCGCAAGTCAGAGGAGACGATCACGCCGTGGAACTTCGAGGAGGTGGTCGACAAGGGCGCTAG
CGCTCAGTCGTTCATCGAGAGGATGACGAATTTCGACAAGAACCTGCCAAATGAGAAGGTGCTCCCTAAG
CACTCGCTCCTGTACGAGTACTTCACAGTCTACAACGAGCTGACTAAGGTGAAGTATGTGACCGAGGGCA
TGAGGAAGCCGGCTTTCCTGTCTGGGGAGCAGAAGAAGGCCATCGTGGACCTCCTGTTCAAGACCAACCG
GAAGGTCACGGTTAAGCAGCTCAAGGAGGACTACTTCAAGAAGATTGAGTGCTTCGATTCGGTCGAGATC
TCTGGCGTTGAGGACCGCTTCAACGCCTCCCTGGGGACCTACCACGATCTCCTGAAGATCATTAAGGATA
AGGACTTCCTGGACAACGAGGAGAATGAGGATATCCTCGAGGACATTGTGCTGACACTCACTCTGTTCGA
GGACCGGGAGATGATCGAGGAGCGCCTGAAGACTTACGCCCATCTCTTCGATGACAAGGTCATGAAGCAG
CTCAAGAGGAGGAGGTACACCGGCTGGGGGAGGCTGAGCAGGAAGCTCATCAACGGCATTCGGGACAAGC
AGTCCGGGAAGACGATCCTCGACTTCCTGAAGAGCGATGGCTTCGCGAACCGCAATTTCATGCAGCTGAT
TCACGATGACAGCCTCACATTCAAGGAGGATATCCAGAAGGCTCAGGTGAGCGGCCAGGGGGACTCGCTG
CACGAGCATATCGCGAACCTCGCTGGCTCGCCAGCTATCAAGAAGGGGATTCTGCAGACCGTGAAGGTTG
TGGACGAGCTGGTGAAGGTCATGGGCAGGCACAAGCCTGAGAACATCGTCATTGAGATGGCCCGGGAGAA
TCAGACCACGCAGAAGGGCCAGAAGAACTCACGCGAGAGGATGAAGAGGATCGAGGAGGGCATTAAGGAG
CTGGGGTCCCAGATCCTCAAGGAGCACCCGGTGGAGAACACGCAGCTGCAGAATGAGAAGCTCTACCTGT
ACTACCTCCAGAATGGCCGCGATATGTATGTGGACCAGGAGCTGGATATTAACAGGCTCAGCGATTACGA
CGTCGATCATATCGTTCCACAGTCATTCCTGAAGGATGACTCCATTGACAACAAGGTCCTCACCAGGTCG
GACAAGAACCGGGGCAAGTCTGATAATGTTCCTTCAGAGGAGGTCGTTAAGAAGATGAAGAACTACTGGC
GCCAGCTCCTGAATGCCAAGCTGATCACGCAGCGGAAGTTCGATAACCTCACAAAGGCTGAGAGGGGCGG
GCTCTCTGAGCTGGACAAGGCGGGCTTCATCAAGAGGCAGCTGGTCGAGACACGGCAGATCACTAAGCAC
GTTGCGCAGATTCTCGACTCACGGATGAACACTAAGTACGATGAGAATGACAAGCTGATCCGCGAGGTGA
AGGTCATCACCCTGAAGTCAAAGCTCGTCTCCGACTTCAGGAAGGATTTCCAGTTCTACAAGGTTCGGGA
GATCAACAATTACCACCATGCCCATGACGCGTACCTGAACGCGGTGGTCGGCACAGCTCTGATCAAGAAG
TACCCAAAGCTCGAGAGCGAGTTCGTGTACGGGGACTACAAGGTTTACGATGTGAGGAAGATGATCGCCA
AGTCGGAGCAGGAGATTGGCAAGGCTACCGCCAAGTACTTCTTCTACTCTAACATTATGAATTTCTTCAA
GACAGAGATCACTCTGGCCAATGGCGAGATCCGGAAGCGCCCCCTCATCGAGACGAACGGCGAGACGGGG
GAGATCGTGTGGGACAAGGGCAGGGATTTCGCGACCGTCAGGAAGGTTCTCTCCATGCCACAAGTGAATA
TCGTCAAGAAGACAGAGGTCCAGACTGGCGGGTTCTCTAAGGAGTCAATTCTGCCTAAGCGGAACAGCGA
CAAGCTCATCGCCCGCAAGAAGGACTGGGATCCGAAGAAGTACGGCGGGTTCGACAGCCCCACTGTGGCC
TACTCGGTCCTGGTTGTGGCGAAGGTTGAGAAGGGCAAGTCCAAGAAGCTCAAGAGCGTGAAGGAGCTGC
TGGGGATCACGATTATGGAGCGCTCCAGCTTCGAGAAGAACCCGATCGATTTCCTGGAGGCGAAGGGCTA
CAAGGAGGTGAAGAAGGACCTGATCATTAAGCTCCCCAAGTACTCACTCTTCGAGCTGGAGAACGGCAGG
AAGCGGATGCTGGCTTCCGCTGGCGAGCTGCAGAAGGGGAACGAGCTGGCTCTGCCGTCCAAGTATGTGA
ACTTCCTCTACCTGGCCTCCCACTACGAGAAGCTCAAGGGCAGCCCCGAGGACAACGAGCAGAAGCAGCT
GTTCGTCGAGCAGCACAAGCATTACCTCGACGAGATCATTGAGCAGATTTCCGAGTTCTCCAAGCGCGTG
ATCCTGGCCGACGCGAATCTGGATAAGGTCCTCTCCGCGTACAACAAGCACCGCGACAAGCCAATCAGGG
AGCAGGCTGAGAATATCATTCATCTCTTCACCCTGACGAACCTCGGCGCCCCTGCTGCTTTCAAGTACTT
CGACACAACTATCGATCGCAAGAGGTACACAAGCACTAAGGAGGTCCTGGACGCGACCCTCATCCACCAG
TCGATTACCGGCCTCTACGAGACGCGCATCGACCTGTCTCAGCTCGGGGGCGACAAGCGGCCAGCGGCGA
CGAAGAAGGCGGGGCAGGCGAAGAAGAAGAAGTGAGCTCAGAGCTTTCGTTCGTATCATCGGTTTCGACA
ACGTTCGTCAAGTTCAATGCATCAGTTTCATTGCGCACACACCAGAATCCTACTGAGTTTGAGTATTATG
GCATTGGGAAAACTGTTTTTCTTGTACCATTTGTTGTGCTTGTAATTTACTGTGTTTTTTATTCGGTTTT
CGCTATCGAACTGTGAAATGGAAATGGATGGAGAAGAGTTAATGAATGATATGGTCCTTTTGTTCATTCT
CAAATTAATATTATTTGTTTTTTCTCTTATTTGTTGTGTGTTGAATTTGAAATTATAAGAGATATGCAAA
CATTTTGTTTTGAGTAAAAATGTGTCAAATCGTGGCCTCTAATGACCGAAGTTAATATGAGGAGTAAAAC
ACTTGTAGTTGTACCATTATGCTTATTCACTAGGCAACAAATATATTTTCAGACCTAGAAAAGCTGCAAA
TGTTACTGAATACAAGTATGTCCTCTTGTGTTTTAGACATTTATGAACTTTCCTTTATGTAATTTTCCAG
AATCCTTGTCAGATTCTAATCATTGCTTTATAATTATAGTTATACTCATGGATTTGTAGTTGAGTATGAA
AATATTTTTTAATGCATTTTATGACTTGCCAATTGATTGACAACGAATTCGGGCCCATTTAAATAGGCGA
AAGGGGTTTAGGGTTTAAGCTCAGACTTCTATTGGAGTAAATGGGACGGTGTCACATTTTCCGTTTTGGA
AATGAACTTTGGGCTCACGTTATGGGCTATTAGATATTTGATGGGCTTTCTAGTAAATACAATATAAGTT
ATTGGGCTTAGTTTAAATAAGCCCATGTTGGAAATATTTGACACATGTCTTGGCTACTAGTGCTAAACAT
GCAACCGAACAGTTGTCGAGACAAGTCGCAGCATATACAATGGATCAAACACGCCTAGTGTCGCCGCGTC
TCGCTCATGTGTCACCTTGTTTCCTCGTTTTTTTTTAATTTTTCATAAGTTCTTTTGTTTTATCTTCAAT
ACAAATTTTTGGCTGTATCTTGCAAACTCTTCGATCATATCGCCAATATACGTGAACACTGGTGATCTAA
TTTGTTGTGTTAATTGTTAAATTTAGATTCTATTCTCCGGTTTAAAAGTGAATTATATGTATCATGGTTA
AAACATTGTAAGTAAGATGATAATAAAATGATAAATTTAGTTGATGGATAACGTGAAGCAAAAAATGAGA
TAGATACATTTGATTTTGTCGTATTTTGACATATGCGGAGAGTGAGCTACGCGCATGAAGATCAAGAGAC
ACTTGCTCGAGCTCACAGAGTGACGTGTAAAAAGCTTAGACTGAAGTCCCCATGCAAACCTAATCCTACG
TGGCTCAAACCACGAGCTCACTTGACAATATATAAACTCCTCCTAAGTCCCGTTCTCTTCATCCATCTCT
CACAACAAACAAAAAGAAAATGGTTAAGCTCAGCAATCTCCTCGTTGGATCTATGGTGAGCAAGGGCGAG
GAGCTGTTCACCGGGGTGGTGCCCATCCTGGTCGAGCTGGACGGCGACGTAAACGGCCACAAGTTCAGCG
TGTCCGGCGAGGGCGAGGGCGATGCCACCTACGGCAAGCTGACCCTGAAGTTCATCTGCACCACCGGCAA
GCTGCCCGTGCCCTGGCCCACCCTCGTGACCACCTTCGGCTACGGCCTGATGTGCTTCGCCCGCTACCCC
GACCACATGAAGCAGCACGACTTCTTCAAGTCCGCCATGCCCGAAGGCTACGTCCAGGAGCGCACCATCT
TCTTCAAGGACGACGGCAACTACAAGACCCGCGCCGAGGTGAAGTTCGAGGGCGACACCCTGGTGAACCG
CATCGAGCTGAAGGGCATCGACTTCAAGGAGGACGGCAACATCCTGGGGCACAAGCTGGAGTACAACTAC
AACAGCCACAACGTCTATATCATGGCCGACAAGCAGAAGAACGGCATCAAGGTGAACTTCAAGATCCGCC
ACAACATCGAGGACGGCAGCGTGCAGCTCGCCGACCACTACCAGCAGAACACCCCCATCGGCGACGGCCC
CGTGCTGCTGCCCGACAACCACTACCTGAGCTACCAGTCCGCCCTGAGCAAAGACCCCAACGAGAAGCGC
GATCACATGGTCCTGCTGGAGTTCGTGACCGCCGCCGGGATCACTCTCGGCATGGACGAGCTGTACAAGA
AACAATTCAAGCGTGAAGAGCAAGCAAGGAAAGCTAAGGTGAACAATGAGAAAAAGACGGAAATAGTGAA
ACCAGAGAGTTGTAGCAATGAAGGAGATGTCAAGGATCTGAAAAGAAAGGACTCTGAGGATGGAAACGAG
GGTGAGGAAGAAGAAGCTTCTTCGAAACCGAAAAAGCCAAAAGTTGCTCTTTCTCATCTTCAGGACATTG
ACGACACAGAAGCTGATCAAGAAGAAGAGTAATCTAGTCTCGAGTTTCTCCATAATAATGTGTGAGTAGT
TCCCAGATAAGGGAATTAGGGTTCCTATAGGGTTTCGCTCATGTGTTGAGCATATAAGAAACCCTTAGTA
TGTATTTGTATTTGTAAAATACTTCTATCAATAAAATTTCTAATTCCTAAAACCAAAATCCAGTACTAAA
ATCCAGATCCCCCGAATTAATTCGGCGTTAATTCAGTACATTAAAAACGTCCGCAATGTGTTATTAAGTT
GTCTAAGCGTCAATTTGTTTACACCACAATATATCCTGCCACCAGCCAGCCAACAGCTCCCCGACCGGCA
GCTCGGCACAAAATCACCACTCGATACAGGCAGCCCATCAGTCCGGGACGGCGTCAGCGGGAGAGCCGTT
GTAAGGCGGCAGACTTTGCTCATGTTACCGATGCTATTCGGAAGAACGGCAACTAAGCTGCCGGGTTTGA
AACACGGATGATCTCGCGGAGGGTAGCATGTTGATTGTAACGATGACAGAGCGTTGCTGCCTGTGATCAC
CGCGGTTTCAAAATCGGCTCCGTCGATACTATGTTATACGCCAACTTTGAAAACAACTTTGAAAAAGCTG
TTTTCTGGTATTTAAGGTTTTAGAATGCAAGGAACAGTGAATTGGAGTTCGTCTTGTTATAATTAGCTTC
TTGGGGTATCTTTAAATACTGTAGAAAAGAGGAAGGAAATAATAAATGGCTAAAATGAGAATATCACCGG
AATTGAAAAAACTGATCGAAAAATACCGCTGCGTAAAAGATACGGAAGGAATGTCTCCTGCTAAGGTATA
TAAGCTGGTGGGAGAAAATGAAAACCTATATTTAAAAATGACGGACAGCCGGTATAAAGGGACCACCTAT
GATGTGGAACGGGAAAAGGACATGATGCTATGGCTGGAAGGAAAGCTGCCTGTTCCAAAGGTCCTGCACT
TTGAACGGCATGATGGCTGGAGCAATCTGCTCATGAGTGAGGCCGATGGCGTCCTTTGCTCGGAAGAGTA
TGAAGATGAACAAAGCCCTGAAAAGATTATCGAGCTGTATGCGGAGTGCATCAGGCTCTTTCACTCCATC
GACATATCGGATTGTCCCTATACGAATAGCTTAGACAGCCGCTTAGCCGAATTGGATTACTTACTGAATA
ACGATCTGGCCGATGTGGATTGCGAAAACTGGGAAGAAGACACTCCATTTAAAGATCCGCGCGAGCTGTA
TGATTTTTTAAAGACGGAAAAGCCCGAAGAGGAACTTGTCTTTTCCCACGGCGACCTGGGAGACAGCAAC
ATCTTTGTGAAAGATGGCAAAGTAAGTGGCTTTATTGATCTTGGGAGAAGCGGCAGGGCGGACAAGTGGT
ATGACATTGCCTTCTGCGTCCGGTCGATCAGGGAGGATATCGGGGAAGAACAGTATGTCGAGCTATTTTT
TGACTTACTGGGGATCAAGCCTGATTGGGAGAAAATAAAATATTATATTTTACTGGATGAATTGTTTTAG
TACCTAGAATGCATGACCAAAATCCCTTAACGTGAGTTTTCGTTCCACTGAGCGTCAGACCCCGTAGAAA
AGATCAAAGGATCTTCTTGAGATCCTTTTTTTCTGCGCGTAATCTGCTGCTTGCAAACAAAAAAACCACC
GCTACCAGCGGTGGTTTGTTTGCCGGATCAAGAGCTACCAACTCTTTTTCCGAAGGTAACTGGCTTCAGC
AGAGCGCAGATACCAAATACTGTCCTTCTAGTGTAGCCGTAGTTAGGCCACCACTTCAAGAACTCTGTAG
CACCGCCTACATACCTCGCTCTGCTAATCCTGTTACCAGTGGCTGCTGCCAGTGGCGATAAGTCGTGTCT
TACCGGGTTGGACTCAAGACGATAGTTACCGGATAAGGCGCAGCGGTCGGGCTGAACGGGGGGTTCGTGC
ACACAGCCCAGCTTGGAGCGAACGACCTACACCGAACTGAGATACCTACAGCGTGAGCTATGAGAAAGCG
CCACGCTTCCCGAAGGGAGAAAGGCGGACAGGTATCCGGTAAGCGGCAGGGTCGGAACAGGAGAGCGCAC
GAGGGAGCTTCCAGGGGGAAACGCCTGGTATCTTTATAGTCCTGTCGGGTTTCGCCACCTCTGACTTGAG
CGTCGATTTTTGTGATGCTCGTCAGGGGGGCGGAGCCTATGGAAAAACGCCAGCAACGCGGCCTTTTTAC
GGTTCCTGGCCTTTTGCTGGCCTTTTGCTCACATGTTCTTTCCTGCGTTATCCCCTGATTCTGTGGATAA
CCGTATTACCGCCTTTGAGTGAGCTGATACCGCTCGCCGCAGCCGAACGACCGAGCGCAGCGAGTCAGTG
AGCGAGGAAGCGGAAGAGCGCCTGATGCGGTATTTTCTCCTTACGCATCTGTGCGGTATTTCACACCGCA
TATGGTGCACTCTCAGTACAATCTGCTCTGATGCCGCATAGTTAAGCCAGTATACACTCCGCTATCGCTA
CGTGACTGGGTCATGGCTGCGCCCCGACACCCGCCAACACCCGCTGACGCGCCCTGACGGGCTTGTCTGC
TCCCGGCATCCGCTTACAGACAAGCTGTGACCGTCTCCGGGAGCTGCATGTGTCAGAGGTTTTCACCGTC
ATCACCGAAACGCGCGAGGCAGGGTGCCTTGATGTGGGCGCCGGCGGTCGAGTGGCGACGGCGCGGCTTG
TCCGCGCCCTGGTAGATTGCCTGGCCGTAGGCCAGCCATTTTTGAGCGGCCAGCGGCCGCGATAGGCCGA
CGCGAAGCGGCGGGGCGTAGGGAGCGCAGCGACCGAAGGGTAGGCGCTTTTTGCAGCTCTTCGGCTGTGC
GCTGGCCAGACAGTTATGCACAGGCCAGGCGGGTTTTAAGAGTTTTAATAAGTTTTAAAGAGTTTTAGGC
GGAAAAATCGCCTTTTTTCTCTTTTATATCAGTCACTTACATGTGTGACCGGTTCCCAATGTACGGCTTT
GGGTTCCCAATGTACGGGTTCCGGTTCCCAATGTACGGCTTTGGGTTCCCAATGTACGTGCTATCCACAG
GAAACAGACCTTTTCGACCTTTTTCCCCTGCTAGGGCAATTTGCCCTAGCATCTGCTCCGTACATTAGGA
ACCGGCGGATGCTTCGCCCTCGATCAGGTTGCGGTAGCGCATGACTAGGATCGGGCCAGCCTGCCCCGCC
TCCTCCTTCAAATCGTACTCCGGCAGGTCATTTGACCCGATCAGCTTGCGCACGGTGAAACAGAACTTCT
TGAACTCTCCGGCGCTGCCACTGCGTTCGTAGATCGTCTTGAACAACCATCTGGCTTCTGCCTTGCCTGC
GGCGCGGCGTGCCAGGCGGTAGAGAAAACGGCCGATGCCGGGATCGATCAAAAAGTAATCGGGGTGAACC
GTCAGCACGTCCGGGTTCTTGCCTTCTGTGATCTCGCGGTACATCCAATCAGCTAGCTCGATCTCGATGT
ACTCCGGCCGCCCGGTTTCGCTCTTTACGATCTTGTAGCGGCTAATCAAGGCTTCACCCTCGGATACCGT
CACCAGGCGGCCGTTCTTGGCCTTCTTCGTACGCTGCATGGCAACGTGCGTGGTGTTTAACCGAATGCAG
GTTTCTACCAGGTCGTCTTTCTGCTTTCCGCCATCGGCTCGCCGGCAGAACTTGAGTACGTCCGCAACGT
GTGGACGGAACACGCGGCCGGGCTTGTCTCCCTTCCCTTCCCGGTATCGGTTCATGGATTCGGTTAGATG
GGAAACCGCCATCAGTACCAGGTCGTAATCCCACACACTGGCCATGCCGGCCGGCCCTGCGGAAACCTCT
ACGTGCCCGTCTGGAAGCTCGTAGCGGATCACCTCGCCAGCTCGTCGGTCACGCTTCGACAGACGGAAAA
CGGCCACGTCCATGATGCTGCGACTATCGCGGGTGCCCACGTCATAGAGCATCGGAACGAAAAAATCTGG
TTGCTCGTCGCCCTTGGGCGGCTTCCTAATCGACGGCGCACCGGCTGCCGGCGGTTGCCGGGATTCTTTG
CGGATTCGATCAGCGGCCGCTTGCCACGATTCACCGGGGCGTGCTTCTGCCTCGATGCGTTGCCGCTGGG
CGGCCTGCGCGGCCTTCAACTTCTCCACCAGGTCATCACCCAGCGCCGCGCCGATTTGTACCGGGCCGGA
TGGTTTGCGACCGCTCACGCCGATTCCTCGGGCTTGGGGGTTCCAGTGCCATTGCAGGGCCGGCAGGCAA
CCCAGCCGCTTACGCCTGGCCAACCGCCCGTTCCTCCACACATGGGGCATTCCACGGCGTCGGTGCCTGG
TTGTTCTTGATTTTCCATGCCGCCTCCTTTAGCCGCTAAAATTCATCTACTCATTTATTCATTTGCTCAT
TTACTCTGGTAGCTGCGCGATGTATTCAGATAGCAGCTCGGTAATGGTCTTGCCTTGGCGTACCGCGTAC
ATCTTCAGCTTGGTGTGATCCTCCGCCGGCAACTGAAAGTTGACCCGCTTCATGGCTGGCGTGTCTGCCA
GGCTGGCCAACGTTGCAGCCTTGCTGCTGCGTGCGCTCGGACGGCCGGCACTTAGCGTGTTTGTGCTTTT
GCTCATTTTCTCTTTACCTCATTAACTCAAATGAGTTTTGATTTAATTTCAGCGGCCAGCGCCTGGACCT
CGCGGGCAGCGTCGCCCTCGGGTTCTGATTCAAGAACGGTTGTGCCGGCGGCGGCAGTGCCTGGGTAGCT
CACGCGCTGCGTGATACGGGACTCAAGAATGGGCAGCTCGTACCCGGCCAGCGCCTCGGCAACCTCACCG
CCGATGCGCGTGCCTTTGATCGCCCGCGACACGACAAAGGCCGCTTGTAGCCTTCCATCCGTGACCTCAA
TGCGCTGCTTAACCAGCTCCACCAGGTCGGCGGTGGCCCATATGTCGTAAGGGCTTGGCTGCACCGGAAT
CAGCACGAAGTCGGCTGCCTTGATCGCGGACACAGCCAAGTCCGCCGCCTGGGGCGCTCCGTCGATCACT
ACGAAGTCGCGCCGGCCGATGGCCTTCACGTCGCGGTCAATCGTCGGGCGGTCGATGCCGACAACGGTTA
GCGGTTGATCTTCCCGCACGGCCGCCCAATCGCGGGCACTGCCCTGGGGATCGGAATCGACTAACAGAAC
ATCGGCCCCGGCGAGTTGCAGGGCGCGGGCTAGATGGGTTGCGATGGTCGTCTTGCCTGACCCGCCTTTC
TGGTTAAGTACAGCGATAACCTTCATGCGTTCCCCTTGCGTATTTGTTTATTTACTCATCGCATCATATA
CGCAGCGACCGCATGACGCAAGCTGTTTTACTCAAATACACATCACCTTTTTAGACGGCGGCGCTCGGTT
TCTTCAGCGGCCAAGCTGGCCGGCCAGGCCGCCAGCTTGGCATCAGACAAACCGGCCAGGATTTCATGCA
GCCGCACGGTTGAGACGTGCGCGGGCGGCTCGAACACGTACCCGGCCGCGATCATCTCCGCCTCGATCTC
TTCGGTAATGAAAAACGGTTCGTCCTGGCCGTCCTGGTGCGGTTTCATGCTTGTTCCTCTTGGCGTTCAT
TCTCGGCGGCCGCCAGGGCGTCGGCCTCGGTCAATGCGTCCTCACGGAAGGCACCGCGCCGCCTGGCCTC
GGTGGGCGTCACTTCCTCGCTGCGCTCAAGTGCGCGGTACAGGGTCGAGCGATGCACGCCAAGCAGTGCA
GCCGCCTCTTTCACGGTGCGGCCTTCCTGGTCGATCAGCTCGCGGGCGTGCGCGATCTGTGCCGGGGTGA
GGGTAGGGCGGGGGCCAAACTTCACGCCTCGGGCCTTGGCGGCCTCGCGCCCGCTCCGGGTGCGGTCGAT
GATTAGGGAACGCTCGAACTCGGCAATGCCGGCGAACACGGTCAACACCATGCGGCCGGCCGGCGTGGTG
GTGTCGGCCCACGGCTCTGCCAGGCTACGCAGGCCCGCGCCGGCCTCCTGGATGCGCTCGGCAATGTCCA
GTAGGTCGCGGGTGCTGCGGGCCAGGCGGTCTAGCCTGGTCACTGTCACAACGTCGCCAGGGCGTAGGTG
GTCAAGCATCCTGGCCAGCTCCGGGCGGTCGCGCCTGGTGCCGGTGATCTTCTCGGAAAACAGCTTGGTG
CAGCCGGCCGCGTGCAGTTCGGCCCGTTGGTTGGTCAAGTCCTGGTCGTCGGTGCTGACGCGGGCATAGC
CCAGCAGGCCAGCGGCGGCGCTCTTGTTCATGGCGTAATGTCTCCGGTTCTAGTCGCAAGTATTCTACTT
TATGCGACTAAAACACGCGACAAGAAAACGCCAGGAAAAGGGCAGGGCGGCAGCCTGTCGCGTAACTTAG
GACTTGTGCGACATGTCGTTTTCAGAAGACGGCTGCACTGAACGTCAGAAGCCGACTGCACTATAGCAGC
GGAGGGGTTGGATCAAAGTACTTTGATCCCGAGGGGAACCCTGTGGTTGGCATGCACATACAAATGGACG
AACGGATAAACCTTTTCACGCCCTTTTAAATATCCGATTATTCTAATAAACGCTCTTTTCTCTTAGGTTT
ACCCGCCAATATATCCTGTCAAACACTGATAGTTTAAACTGAAGGCGGGAAACGACAATCTGATCCAAGC
TCAAGCTGCTCTAGCATTCGCCATTCAGGCTGCGCAACTGTTGGGAAGGGCGATCGGTGCGGGCCTCTTC
GCTATTACGCCAGCTGGCGAAAGGGGGATGTGCTGCAAGGCGATTAAGTTGGGTAACGCCAGGGTTTTCC
CAGTCACGACGTTGTAAAACGACGGCCAGTGCCAAGCTTCGACTTGCCTTCCGCACAATACATCATTTCT
TCTTAGCTTTTTTTCTTCTTCTTCGTTCATACAGTTTTTTTTTGTTTATCAGCTTACATTTTCTTGAACC
GTAGCTTTCGTTTTCTTCTTTTTAACTTTCCATTCGGAGTTTTTGTATCTTGTTTCATAGTTTGTCCCAG
GATTAGAATGATTAGGCATCGAACCTTCAAGAATTTGATTGAATAAAACATCTTCATTCTTAAGATATGA
AGATAATCTTCAAAAGGCCCCTGGGAATCTGAAAGAAGAGAAGCAGGCCCATTTATATGGGAAAGAACAA
TAGTATTTCTTATATAGGCCCATTTAAGTTGAAAACAATCTTCAAAAGTCCCACATCGCTTAGATAAGAA
AACGAAGCTGAGTTTATATACAGCTAGAGTCGAAGTAGTGATTGGGAGACCAACCCAGTGGACATAAGCC
TGTTCGGTTCGTAAGCTGTAATGCAAGTAGCGTATGCGCTCACGCAACTGGTCCAGAACCTTGACCGAAC
GCAGCGGTGGTAACGGCGCAGTGGCGGTTTTCATGGCTTGTTATGACTGTTTTTTTGGGGTACAGTCTAT
GCCTCGGGCATCCAAGCAGCAAGCGCGTTACGCCGTGGGTCGATGTTTGATGTTATGGAGCAGCAACGAT
GTTACGCAGCAGGGCAGTCGCCCTAAAACAAAGTTAAACATCATGGGGGAAGCGGTGATCGCCGAAGTAT
CGACTCAACTATCAGAGGTAGTTGGCGTCATCGAGCGCCATCTCGAACCGACGTTGCTGGCCGTACATTT
GTACGGCTCCGCAGTGGATGGCGGCCTGAAGCCACACAGTGATATTGATTTGCTGGTTACGGTGACCGTA
AGGCTTGATGAAACAACGCGGCGAGCTTTGATCAACGACCTTTTGGAAACTTCGGCTTCCCCTGGAGAGA
GCGAGATTCTCCGCGCTGTAGAAGTCACCATTGTTGTGCACGACGACATCATTCCGTGGCGTTATCCAGC
TAAGCGCGAACTGCAATTTGGAGAATGGCAGCGCAATGACATTCTTGCAGGTATCTTCGAGCCAGCCACG
ATCGACATTGATCTGGCTATCTTGCTGACAAAAGCAAGAGAACATAGCGTTGCCTTGGTAGGTCCAGCGG
CGGAGGAACTCTTTGATCCGGTTCCTGAACAGGATCTATTTGAGGCGCTAAATGAAACCTTAACGCTATG
GAACTCGCCGCCCGACTGGGCTGGCGATGAGCGAAATGTAGTGCTTACGTTGTCCCGCATTTGGTACAGC
GCAGTAACCGGCAAAATCGCGCCGAAGGATGTCGCTGCCGACTGGGCAATGGAGCGCCTGCCGGCCCAGT
ATCAGCCCGTCATACTTGAAGCTAGACAGGCTTATCTTGGACAAGAAGAAGATCGCTTGGCCTCGCGCGC
AGATCAGTTGGAAGAATTTGTCCACTACGTGAAAGGCGAGATCACCAAGGTAGTCGGCAAATAATGTCTA
GCTAGAAATTCGTTCAAGCCGACGCCGCTTCGCGGCGCGGCTTAACTCAAGCGTTAGATGCACTAAGCAC
ATAATTGCTCACAGCCAAACTATCAGGTCAAGTCTGCTTTTATTATTTTTAAGCGTGCATAATAAGCCGG
TCTCG
